Addgene plasmid #198221: pSBtet-Bla/GFP
Purpose: Transposon vector (Addgene #60510) for doxycycline-inducible expression of EGFP
Depositing lab: Eric Davis. Depositing organization: University of Texas MD Anderson Cancer Center.
Backbone
  Vector backbone: pSBtet-Bla
  Backbone manufacturer: Addgene #60510
  Backbone size w/o insert (bp): 7037
  Total vector size (bp): 7800
  Modifications to backbone: None
  Vector type: Mammalian Expression ; Transposon
  Selectable markers: Blasticidin
Growth in bacteria
  Bacterial resistance: Ampicillin, 100 μg/mL
  Growth temperature: 37°C
  Growth strain: DH5alpha
  Copy number: Unknown
Gene/Insert
  Gene/Insert name: EGFP
  Species: Synthetic
  Mutation: None
Terms and licenses: Academic/Nonprofit Terms; Industry Terms: Not Available to Industry
How to cite: pSBtet-Bla/GFP was a gift from Eric Davis (Addgene plasmid # 198221 ; http://n2t.net/addgene:198221 ; RRID:Addgene_198221)
