[The description below was written by a language model from this plasmid's Addgene catalogue record and pLannotate feature annotations shown in this document.]
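Description:
pSBtet-Bla/GFP is a mammalian expression plasmid built on the pSBtet-Bla Sleeping Beauty transposon backbone and designed for doxycycline-inducible expression of EGFP. In bacteria it is propagated through a high-copy ColE1/pUC-type origin and selected with ampicillin via the β-lactamase gene and its native promoter. In mammalian cells, stable integrants are selected with blasticidin.

The inducible unit consists of a tight TRE promoter (seven tet operators upstream of a minimal CMV promoter) driving the GFP open reading frame, followed by an SV40 polyadenylation signal. The catalogue names the insert as EGFP, whereas the automated annotation matched the coding sequence to Emerald GFP, a closely related variant. Downstream lies a second unit encoding a reverse tetracycline transactivator (annotated as rtTA3, with VP16-derived minimal activation repeats) and the blasticidin S deaminase gene, terminated by a bGH polyadenylation signal. The promoter driving this unit and any linker between the two coding sequences are not annotated. Because the transactivator and the responsive promoter sit on one plasmid, a single integration yields cells in which doxycycline lets rtTA bind the TRE and switch on GFP.

As a transposon vector, the cassette is meant to be mobilised into the genome by a transposase supplied separately, although the transposon inverted repeats were not detected in the feature table. The sequenced record is 6,104 nt, shorter than the 7,800 bp total listed in the catalogue. Typical uses are generating stable inducible GFP lines and serving as a control for other inducible constructs on the same backbone.
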