Features (pLannotate 1.2.2; 15 found; start..end, strand, type, name):
    295..607     +  promoter       tight TRE promoter: Tet-responsive promoter PTight, consisting of seven tet operator sequences followed by the minimal CMV promoter
    686..1405    +  CDS            EmGFP: Emerald GFP mammalian codon-optimized
   1434..1484    +  CDS            VP1_SV40 (fragment): Experimental evidence at protein level: Swiss-Prot protein existence level 1. Forms an icosahedral capsid with a T=7 symmetry and a 40 nm diameter. The capsid is composed of 72 pentamers linked to each other by disulfide bonds and associated with VP2 or VP3 proteins. Binds to N- glycolylneuraminic analog of the ganglioside GM1 on the cell surface to provide virion attachment to target cell (PubMed:18353982). Once attached, the virion is internalized by caveolin-mediated endocytosis and traffics to the endoplasmic reticulum. Inside the endoplasmic reticulum, the protein folding machinery isomer
   1481..1562    -  polyA_signal   SV40 poly(A) signal: SV40 polyadenylation signal
   1585..1653    -  CDS            large T antigen (fragment): large T antigen from SV40 (simian virus 40)
   2285..2982    +  CDS            rtTA3 (fragment): reverse tetracycline transactivator 3 activates expression from Tet-responsive promoters in the presence of doxycycline
   2912..3022    +  CDS            VP48: 3 tandem repeats of the minimal activation domain of herpes simplex virus VP16 (Cheng et al., 2013)
   3098..3487    +  CDS            bsd: BSD_ASPTE - Experimental evidence at protein level: Swiss-Prot protein existence level 1. Catalyzes the deamination of the cytosine moiety of the antibiotics blasticidin S, cytomycin and acetylblasticidin S. From Aspergillus terreus.
   3551..3775    +  polyA_signal   bGH poly(A) signal: bovine growth hormone polyadenylation signal
   3779..3800    +  promoter       SV40 promoter (fragment): SV40 enhancer and early promoter
   4272..4860    -  rep_origin     ori: high-copy-number ColE1/pMB1/pBR322/pUC origin of replication
   5031..5891    -  CDS            AmpR: β-lactamase; bla; confers resistance to ampicillin, carbenicillin, and related antibiotics
   5892..5996    -  promoter       AmpR promoter: bla
   6023..6073    +  misc_feature   bom (fragment): basis of mobility region from pBR322
   6074..6104    -  rep_origin     M13 ori (fragment): M13 bacteriophage origin of replication; arrow indicates direction of (+) strand synthesis
>Addgene plasmid #198221 | pSBtet-Bla/GFP | addgene full sequence | sequence record 389395 | Addgene NGS Result
GGATCCCTATACAGTTGAAGTCGGAAGTTTACATACACTTAAGTTGGAGTCATTAAAACTCGTTTTTCAA
CTACTCCACAAATTTCTTGTTAACAAACAATAGTTTTGGCAAGTCAGTTAGGACATCTACTTTGTGCATG
ACACAAGTCATTTTTCCAACAATTGTTTACAGACAGATTATTTCACTTATAATTCACTGTATCACAATTC
CAGTGGGTCAGAAGTTTACATACACTAAGTTCGACTCCTCTGCAGAATGCGGCGATGTTTCGGTAAGGGG
TCCGCTATCTAGACGAGTTTACTCCCTATCAGTGATAGAGAACGTATGTCGAGTTTACTCCCTATCAGTG
ATAGAGAACGATGTCGAGTTTACTCCCTATCAGTGATAGAGAACGTATGTCGAGTTTACTCCCTATCAGT
GATAGAGAACGTATGTCGAGTTTACTCCCTATCAGTGATAGAGAACGTATGTCGAGTTTATCCCTATCAG
TGATAGAGAACGTATGTCGAGTTTACTCCCTATCAGTGATAGAGAACGTATGTCGATTAGGCGTGTACGG
TGGGCGCCTATAAAAGCAGAGCTCGTTTAGTGAACCGTCAGATCGCCTGGAGCCAATTCCAACTCTTTTG
CCTTATACCTACTTTCCGTACCACTTCCTACCCTCGAAAGGCCTCTGAGGCCACCATGGTGAGCAAGGGC
GAGGAGCTGTTCACCGGGGTGGTGCCCATCCTGGTCGAGCTGGACGGCGACGTAAACGGCCACAAGTTCA
GCGTGTCCGGCGAGGGCGAGGGCGATGCCACCTACGGCAAGCTGACCCTGAAGTTCATCTGCACCACCGG
CAAGCTGCCCGTGCCCTGGCCCACCCTCGTGACCACCTTCACCTACGGCGTGCAGTGCTTCGCCCGCTAC
CCCGACCACATGAAGCAGCACGACTTCTTCAAGTCCGCCATGCCCGAAGGCTACGTCCAGGAGCGCACCA
TCTTCTTCAAGGACGACGGCAACTACAAGACCCGCGCCGAGGTGAAGTTCGAGGGCGACACCCTGGTGAA
CCGCATCGAGCTGAAGGGCATCGACTTCAAGGAGGACGGCAACATCCTGGGGCACAAGCTGGAGTACAAC
TACAACAGCCACAAGGTCTATATCACCGCCGACAAGCAGAAGAACGGCATCAAGGTGAACTTCAAGACCC
GCCACAACATCGAGGACGGCAGCGTGCAGCTCGCCGACCACTACCAGCAGAACACCCCCATCGGCGACGG
CCCCGTGCTGCTGCCCGACAACCACTACCTGAGCACCCAGTCCGCCCTGAGCAAAGACCCCAACGAGAAG
CGCGATCACATGGTCCTGCTGGAGTTCGTGACCGCCGCCGGGATCACTCTCGGCATGGACGAGCTGTACA
AGTAAGGCCTGTCAGGCCAAGCTTCCATCGATAGACATGATAAGATACATTGATGAGTTTGGACAAACCA
CAACAAGAATGCAGTGAAAAAAATGCTTTATTTGTGAAATTTGTGATGCTATTGCTTTATTTGTAACCAT
TATAAGCTGCAATAAACAAGTTAACAACAACAATTGCATTCATTTTATGTTTCAGGTTCAGGGGGAGATG
TGGGAGGTTTTTTAAAGCAAGTAAAACCTCTACAAATGTGGTACCTAGGCGAGACCCTGTCTCACAAAAT
AAAGTAAGCCCGGACTGAGTGCGGAAAGGCGGGCCTGGCGGGTCTGGTCTCCCCATGCGGGCCACCAGAG
GCCCTGCAGCCTTCAGTCGCTTGAAGGGGTAATGGCGCTTCCACTCACAAACATGGCGGACAGAGCGTGT
GAACGAGATGAACAGCCCCTCAAAAATATGGCCGCCGAGGCTGGACGGCCGTGCCCCAGCAGCACCGCCT
CCGCGCCCCACGTGATCTCTCGCCGGGCACAGCGCTGACCGCGGAGGTCCAACCGGAAGAATGTCCGGAT
TGGACATTCGGAAGAGGGCCCGCCTTCCCTGGGGAATCTCTGCGCACGCGCAGAACGCTTCGACCAATGA
AAACACAGGAAGCCGTCCGCGCAACCGCGTTGCGTCACTTCTGCCGCCCCTGTTTCAAGGTATATAGCCG
TAGACGGAACTTCGCCTTTCTCTCGGCCTTAGCGCCATTTTTTTGGGTGAGTGTTTTTTGGTTCCTGCGT
TGGGATTCCGTGTACAATCCATAGACATCTGACCTCGGCACTTAGCATCATCACAGCAAACTAACTGTAG
CCTTTCTCTCTTTCCCTGTAGAAACCTCTGCACCTGAGGCCACCATGTCTAGACTGGACAAGAGCAAAGT
CATAAACGGCGCTCTGGAATTACTCAATGGAGTCGGTATCGAAGGCCTGACGACAAGGAAACTCGCTCAA
AAGCTGGGAGTTGAGCAGCCTACCCTGTACTGGCACGTGAAGAACAAGCGGGCCCTGCTCGATGCCCTGC
CAATCGAGATGCTGGACAGGCATCATACCCACTTCTGCCCCCTGGAAGGCGAGTCATGGCAAGACTTTCT
GCGGAACAACGCCAAGTCATTCCGCTGTGCTCTCCTCTCACATCGCGACGGGGCTAAAGTGCATCTCGGC
ACCCGCCCAACAGAGAAACAGTACGAAACCCTGGAAAATCAGCTCGCGTTCCTGTGTCAGCAAGGCTTCT
CCCTGGAGAACGCACTGTACGCTCTGTCCGCCGTGGGCCACTTTACACTGGGCTGCGTATTGGAGGAACA
GGAGCATCAAGTAGCAAAAGAGGAAAGAGAGACACCTACCACCGATTCTATGCCCCCACTTCTGAGACAA
GCAATTGAGCTGTTCGACCGGCAGGGAGCCGAACCTGCCTTCCTTTTCGGCCTGGAACTAATCATATGTG
GCCTGGAGAAACAGCTAAAGTGCGAAAGCGGCGGGCCGGCCGACGCCCTTGACGATTTTGACTTAGACAT
GCTCCCAGCCGATGCCCTTGACGACTTTGACCTTGATATGCTGCCTGCTGACGCTCTTGACGATTTTGAC
CTTGACATGCTCCCCGGGTCCGGCGCTACTAACTTCAGCCTGCTGAAGCAGGCTGGTGACGTCGAGGAGA
ATCCTGGTCCCATGGCCATGCCTTTGTCTCAAGAAGAATCCACCCTCATTGAAAGAGCAACGGCTACAAT
CAACAGCATCCCCATCTCTGAAGACTACAGCGTCGCCAGCGCAGCTCTCTCTAGCGACGGCCGCATCTTC
ACTGGTGTCAATGTATATCATTTTACTGGGGGACCTTGTGCAGAACTCGTGGTGCTGGGCACTGCTGCTG
CTGCGGCAGCTGGCAACCTGACTTGTATCGTCGCGATCGGAAATGAGAACAGGGGCATCTTGAGCCCCTG
CGGACGGTGCCGACAGGTGCTTCTCGATCTGCATCCTGGGATCAAAGCCATAGTGAAGGACAGTGATGGA
CAGCCGACGGCAGTTGGGATTCGTGAATTGCTGCCCTCTGGTTATGTGTGGGAGGGCTAATTCGAAGGCC
TGTCGTGAAGCTTGGGGATCAATTCTCTAGAGCTCGCTGATCAGCCTCGACTGTGCCTTCTAGTTGCCAG
CCATCTGTTGTTTGCCCCTCCCCCGTGCCTTCCTTGACCCTGGAAGGTGCCACTCCCACTGTCCTTTCCT
AATAAAATGAGGAAATTGCATCGCATTGTCTGAGTAGGTGTCATTCTATTCTGGGGGGTGGGGTGGGGCA
GGACAGCAAGGGGGAGGATTGGGAAGACAATAGCAGGCATGCTGGGGATGCGGTGGGCTCTATGGCTTCT
GAGGCGGAAAGAACCAGCTGGGCCTACTAGCTACTCGGGACCCCTTACCGAAACATCGCCGCATTCTGCA
GAGGAGTCGAGTGTATGTAAACTTCTGACCCACTGGGAATGTGATGAAAGAAATAAAAGCTGAAATGAAT
CATTCTCTCTACTATTATTCTGATATTTCACATTCTTAAAATAAAGTGGTGATCCTAACTGACCTAAGAC
AGGGAATTTTTACTAGGATTAAATGTCAGGAATTGTGAAAAAGTGAGTTTAAATGTATTTGGCTAAGGTG
TATGTAAACTTCCGACTTCAACTGTATAGGGATCCGCTTCCTCGCTCACTGACTCGCTGCGCTCGGTCGT
TCGGCTGCGGCGAGCGGTATCAGCTCACTCAAAGGCGGTAATACGGTTATCCACAGAATCAGGGGATAAC
GCAGGAAAGAACATGTGAGCAAAAGGCCAGCAAAAGGCCAGGAACCGTAAAAAGGCCGCGTTGCTGGCGT
TTTTCCATAGGCTCCGCCCCCCTGACGAGCATCACAAAAATCGACGCTCAAGTCAGAGGTGGCGAAACCC
GACAGGACTATAAAGATACCAGGCGTTTCCCCCTGGAAGCTCCCTCGTGCGCTCTCCTGTTCCGACCCTG
CCGCTTACCGGATACCTGTCCGCCTTTCTCCCTTCGGGAAGCGTGGCGCTTTCTCATAGCTCACGCTGTA
GGTATCTCAGTTCGGTGTAGGTCGTTCGCTCCAAGCTGGGCTGTGTGCACGAACCCCCCGTTCAGCCCGA
CCGCTGCGCCTTATCCGGTAACTATCGTCTTGAGTCCAACCCGGTAAGACACGACTTATCGCCACTGGCA
GCAGCCACTGGTAACAGGATTAGCAGAGCGAGGTATGTAGGCGGTGCTACAGAGTTCTTGAAGTGGTGGC
CTAACTACGGCTACACTAGAAGAACAGTATTTGGTATCTGCGCTCTGCTGAAGCCAGTTACCTTCGGAAA
AAGAGTTGGTAGCTCTTGATCCGGCAAACAAACCACCGCTGGTAGCGGTGGTTTTTTTGTTTGCAAGCAG
CAGATTACGCGCAGAAAAAAAGGATCTCAAGAAGATCCTTTGATCTTTTCTACGGGGTCTGACGCTCAGT
GGAACGAAAACTCACGTTAAGGGATTTTGGTCATGAGATTATCAAAAAGGATCTTCACCTAGATCCTTTT
AAATTAAAAATGAAGTTTTAAATCAATCTAAAGTATATATGAGTAAACTTGGTCTGACAGTTACCAATGC
TTAATCAGTGAGGCACCTATCTCAGCGATCTGTCTATTTCGTTCATCCATAGTTGCCTGACTCCCCGTCG
TGTAGATAACTACGATACGGGAGGGCTTACCATCTGGCCCCAGTGCTGCAATGATACCGCGAGACCCACG
CTCACCGGCTCCAGATTTATCAGCAATAAACCAGCCAGCCGGAAGGGCCGAGCGCAGAAGTGGTCCTGCA
ACTTTATCCGCCTCCATCCAGTCTATTAATTGTTGCCGGGAAGCTAGAGTAAGTAGTTCGCCAGTTAATA
GTTTGCGCAACGTTGTTGCCATTGCTACAGGCATCGTGGTGTCACGCTCGTCGTTTGGTATGGCTTCATT
CAGCTCCGGTTCCCAACGATCAAGGCGAGTTACATGATCCCCCATGTTGTGCAAAAAAGCGGTTAGCTCC
TTCGGTCCTCCGATCGTTGTCAGAAGTAAGTTGGCCGCAGTGTTATCACTCATGGTTATGGCAGCACTGC
ATAATTCTCTTACTGTCATGCCATCCGTAAGATGCTTTTCTGTGACTGGTGAGTACTCAACCAAGTCATT
CTGAGAATAGTGTATGCGGCGACCGAGTTGCTCTTGCCCGGCGTCAATACGGGATAATACCGCGCCACAT
AGCAGAACTTTAAAAGTGCTCATCATTGGAAAACGTTCTTCGGGGCGAAAACTCTCAAGGATCTTACCGC
TGTTGAGATCCAGTTCGATGTAACCCACTCGTGCACCCAACTGATCTTCAGCATCTTTTACTTTCACCAG
CGTTTCTGGGTGAGCAAAAACAGGAAGGCAAAATGCCGCAAAAAAGGGAATAAGGGCGACACGGAAATGT
TGAATACTCATACTCTTCCTTTTTCAATATTATTGAAGCATTTATCAGGGTTATTGTCTCATGAGCGGAT
ACATATTTGAATGTATTTAGAAAAATAAACAAATAGGGGTTCCGCGCACATTTCCCCGAAAAGTGCCACC
TGATGCGGTGTGAAATACCGCACAGATGCGTAAGGAGAAAATACCGCATCAGGAAATTGTAAGCGTTAAT
ATTTTGTTAAAATT
